Addgene plasmid #168121: Gi2-CASE
Purpose: Encodes a BRET-based activity sensor for the heterotrimeric G protein Gi2. Composed of the subunits G alpha i2 (GNAI2) tagged with NanoLuciferase, G beta 1 (GNB1) and Venus-tagged G gamma 2 (GNG2).
Depositing lab: Gunnar Schulte. Depositing organization: Karolinska Institutet. Publication: Quantitative assessment of constitutive G protein-coupled receptor activity with BRET-based G protein biosensors. Schihada H, Shekhani R, Schulte G. Sci Signal. 2021 Sep 7;14(699):eabf1653. doi: 10.1126/scisignal.abf1653. Epub 2021 Sep 7. PubMed 34516756.
Backbone
  Vector backbone: Clontech-style N1
  Backbone manufacturer: Clontech
  Vector type: Mammalian Expression, Luciferase
Growth in bacteria
  Bacterial resistance: Kanamycin, 50 μg/mL
  Growth temperature: 37°C
  Growth strain: DH5alpha
  Copy number: High Copy
Gene/Insert
  Gene/Insert name: GNAI2, GNB1, GNG2
  Species: H. sapiens (human)
  Mutation: NLuc is inserted at C112/E115 within GNAI2
  Entrez Gene: GNAI2 (a.k.a. GIP, GNAI2B, HG1C, H_LUCA15.1, H_LUCA16.1); GNB1 (a.k.a. HG2A, MDS, MRD42); GNG2 (a.k.a. HG3F1)
  Tag / fusion protein: cpVenus on GNG2 (N terminal on insert)
  Cloning method: Unknown
Terms and licenses: Academic/Nonprofit Terms; Industry Terms: Not Available to Industry
Depositor comments: Please visit https://www.biorxiv.org/content/10.1101/2021.02.05.429900v1 for bioRxiv preprint.
How to cite: Gi2-CASE was a gift from Gunnar Schulte (Addgene plasmid # 168121 ; http://n2t.net/addgene:168121 ; RRID:Addgene_168121)
