[The description below was written by a language model from this plasmid's Addgene catalogue record and pLannotate feature annotations shown in this document.]
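Description:
Gi2-CASE is a mammalian expression plasmid built on a Clontech-style N1 backbone that encodes all three subunits of the human heterotrimeric G protein Gi2 as a single-plasmid BRET activity sensor. It is maintained in bacteria at high copy through a ColE1/pUC-type origin and selected with kanamycin. The NeoR/KanR cassette sits behind tandem bacterial (AmpR) and SV40 early promoters and ends with an HSV TK polyadenylation signal, so it should also permit G418 selection in mammalian cells. An f1 origin is also present.

The payload is driven by the CMV immediate early enhancer and promoter and terminated by an SV40 poly(A) signal. The first annotated coding region is G beta 1 (GNB1), followed after a short unannotated gap by circularly permuted Venus (cp173Venus) placed at the N terminus of G gamma 2 (GNG2). The record does not state how these two coding regions are separated or co-expressed. An EMCV IRES then allows translation of G alpha i2 (GNAI2) from the same transcript. NanoLuc luciferase is inserted internally in GNAI2 at the C112/E115 position, which is why the automated annotation splits the alpha subunit into two fragments flanking Nluc. That annotation labels these fragments, and the beta and gamma subunits, by homology to Dictyostelium and bovine proteins, whereas the catalogue entry gives the species as human.

In the assembled heterotrimer, NanoLuc on the alpha subunit acts as the energy donor and Venus on the gamma subunit as the acceptor. Activation-dependent rearrangement or dissociation of the subunits is therefore expected to change the BRET signal. The associated publication used such sensors to quantify G protein-coupled receptor activity, including constitutive activity.
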