Features (pLannotate 1.2.2; 21 found; start..end, strand, type, name):
      1..304     +  enhancer       CMV enhancer: human cytomegalovirus immediate early enhancer
    305..508     +  promoter       CMV promoter: human cytomegalovirus (CMV) immediate early promoter
    553..1572    +  CDS            GNB1 (sequence partly withheld): GBB1_BOVIN - Experimental evidence at protein level: Swiss-Prot protein existence level 1. Guanine nucleotide-binding proteins (G proteins) are involved as a modulator or transducer in various transmembrane signaling systems. The beta and gamma chains are required for the GTPase activity, for replacement of GDP by GTP, and for G protein-effector interaction. From Bos taurus (Bovine).
   1633..2367    +  CDS            cp173Venus: circularly permuted form of the Venus yellow fluorescent protein (Nagai et al., 2004) efficient FRET acceptor for CFP
   2383..2595    +  CDS            GNG2 (sequence withheld): GBG2_BOVIN - Experimental evidence at protein level: Swiss-Prot protein existence level 1. Guanine nucleotide-binding proteins (G proteins) are involved as a modulator or transducer in various transmembrane signaling systems. The beta and gamma chains are required for the GTPase activity, for replacement of GDP by GTP, and for G protein-effector interaction. From Bos taurus (Bovine).
   2667..2684    -  promoter       SP6 promoter (fragment): promoter for bacteriophage SP6 RNA polymerase
   2807..3269    +  misc_feature   IRES: internal ribosome entry site (IRES) of the encephalomyocarditis virus (EMCV)
   3271..3531    +  CDS            gpaE (fragment): GPA5_DICDI - Protein inferred from homology: Swiss-Prot protein existence level 3. Guanine nucleotide-binding proteins (G proteins) are involved as modulators or transducers in various transmembrane signaling systems. From Dictyostelium discoideum (Slime mold).
   3616..4124    +  CDS            Nluc (fragment): NanoLuc® luciferase human codon-optimized
   4177..4824    +  CDS            gpaF (fragment): GPA6_DICDI - Experimental evidence at transcript level: Swiss-Prot protein existence level 2. Guanine nucleotide-binding proteins (G proteins) are involved as modulators or transducers in various transmembrane signaling systems. G alpha-6 is involved in the folic acid chemotaxis signal transduction pathway. From Dictyostelium discoideum (Slime mold).
   4881..4964    +  CDS            large T antigen (fragment): large T antigen from SV40 (simian virus 40)
   4987..5108    +  polyA_signal   SV40 poly(A) signal: SV40 polyadenylation signal
   5142..5570    -  rep_origin     f1 ori (sequence partly withheld): f1 bacteriophage origin of replication; arrow indicates direction of (+) strand synthesis
   5597..5701    +  promoter       AmpR promoter: bla
   5703..6060    +  promoter       SV40 promoter: SV40 enhancer and early promoter
   6095..6889    +  CDS            NeoR/KanR: aminoglycoside phosphotransferase from Tn5; aph(3')-II (or nptII); confers resistance to neomycin, kanamycin, and G418 (Geneticin®)
   6910..7062    +  CDS            ble (fragment): BLE_KLEPN - Experimental evidence at protein level: Swiss-Prot protein existence level 1. Binding protein with a strong affinity to the bleomycin family of antibiotics. Binds to CL990; an antimitotic-antibiotic compound. From Klebsiella pneumoniae.
   7121..7168    +  polyA_signal   HSV TK poly(A) signal: herpes simplex virus thymidine kinase polyadenylation signal (Cole and Stacy, 1985)
   7259..7275    -  polyA_signal   bGH poly(A) signal (fragment): bovine growth hormone polyadenylation signal
   7497..8085    +  rep_origin     ori: high-copy-number ColE1/pMB1/pBR322/pUC origin of replication
   8200..8259    +  enhancer       CMV enhancer (fragment): human cytomegalovirus immediate early enhancer
>Addgene plasmid #168121 | Gi2-CASE | addgene full sequence | sequence record 332861 | Addgene NGS Result
CGTTACATAACTTACGGTAAATGGCCCGCCTGGCTGACCGCCCAACGACCCCCGCCCATTGACGTCAATA
ATGACGTATGTTCCCATAGTAACGCCAATAGGGACTTTCCATTGACGTCAATGGGTGGAGTATTTACGGT
AAACTGCCCACTTGGCAGTACATCAAGTGTATCATATGCCAAGTACGCCCCCTATTGACGTCAATGACGG
TAAATGGCCCGCCTGGCATTATGCCCAGTACATGACCTTATGGGACTTTCCTACTTGGCAGTACATCTAC
GTATTAGTCATCGCTATTACCATGGTGATGCGGTTTTGGCAGTACATCAATGGGCGTGGATAGCGGTTTG
ACTCACGGGGATTTCCAAGTCTCCACCCCATTGACGTCAATGGGAGTTTGTTTTGGCACCAAAATCAACG
GGACTTTCCAAAATGTCGTAACAACTCCGCCCCATTGACGCAAATGGGCGGTAGGCGTGTACGGTGGGAG
GTCTATATAAGCAGAGCTGGTTTAGTGAACCGTCAGATCCGCTAGCGCTACCGGTCGCCACCATGGGG
[1014 nt withheld, positions 559-1572]
GAGGGCAGAGGAAGTCTTCTAACATGCGGTGACGTGGAGGAGAATCCCGGCCCTACCGGTATGGACGGCG
GCGTGCAGCTCGCCGACCACTACCAGCAGAACACCCCCATCGGCGACGGCCCCGTGCTGCTGCCCGACAA
CCACTACCTGAGCTACCAGTCCGCCCTGAGCAAAGACCCCAACGAGAAGCGCGATCACATGGTCCTGCTG
GAGTTCGTGACCGCCGCCGGGATCACTCTCGGCATGGACGAGCTGTACAAGGGTGGCAGCGGTGGCATGG
TGAGCAAGGGCGAGGAGCTGTTCACCGGGGTGGTGCCCATCCTGGTCGAGCTGGACGGCGACGTAAACGG
CCACAAGTTCAGCGTGTCCGGCGAGGGCGAGGGCGATGCCACCTACGGCAAGCTGACCCTGAAGCTGATC
TGCACCACCGGCAAGCTGCCCGTGCCCTGGCCCACCCTCGTGACCACCCTGGGCTACGGCCTGCAGTGCT
TCGCCCGCTACCCCGACCACATGAAGCAGCACGACTTCTTCAAGTCCGCCATGCCCGAAGGCTACGTCCA
GGAGCGCACCATCTTCTTCAAGGACGACGGCAACTACAAGACCCGCGCCGAGGTGAAGTTCGAGGGCGAC
ACCCTGGTGAACCGCATCGAGCTGAAGGGCATCGACTTCAAGGAGGACGGCAACATCCTGGGGCACAAGC
TGGAGTACAACTACAACAGCCACAACGTCTATATCACCGCCGACAAGCAGAAGAACGGCATCAAGGCCAA
CTTCAAGATCCGCCACAACATCGAGTCCGGACTCAGATCT
[213 nt withheld, positions 2383-2595]
TAACCGCGGCGTACGAGGCCTGCATGCTCCGGACCTGCAGGTTCGAAGTCGACAGATCTCAATTGGGGCC
CCTATAGTGTCACCTAAATAATTCCGCCCCCCCCTCTCCCTCCCCCCCCCCTAACGTTACTGGCCGAAGC
CGCTTGGAATAAGGCCGGTGTGCGTTTGTCTATATGTTATTTTCCACCATATTGCCGTCTTTTGGCAATG
TGAGGGCCCGGAAACCTGGCCCTGTCTTCTTGACGAGCATTCCTAGGGGTCTTTCCCCTCTCGCCAAAGG
AATGCAAGGTCTGTTGAATGTCGTGAAGGAAGCAGTTCCTCTGGAAGCTTCTTGAAGACAAACAACGTCT
GTAGCGACCCTTTGCAGGCAGCGGAACCCCCCACCTGGCGACAGGTGCCTCTGCGGCCAAAAGCCACGTG
TATAAGATACACCTGCAAAGGCGGCACAACCCCAGTGCCACGTTGTGAGTTGGATAGTTGTGGAAAGAGT
CAAATGGCTCTCCTCAAGCGTATTCAACAAGGGGCTGAAGGATGCCCAGAAGGTACCCCATTGTATGGGA
TCTGATCTGGGGCCTCGGTGCACATGCTTTACATGTGTTTAGTCGAGGTTAAAAAAACGTCTAGGCCCCC
CGAACCACGGGGACGTGGTTTTCCTTTGAAAAACACGATGATAATATGGGCTGCACCGTGAGCGCCGAGG
ACAAGGCGGCGGCCGAGCGCTCTAAGATGATCGACAAGAACCTGCGGGAGGACGGAGAGAAGGCGGCGCG
GGAGGTGAAGTTGCTGCTGTTGGGTGCTGGGGAGTCAGGGAAGAGCACCATCGTCAAGCAGATGAAGATC
ATCCACGAGGATGGCTACTCCGAGGAGGAATGCCGGCAGTACCGGGCGGTTGTCTACAGCAACACCATCC
AGTCCATCATGGCCATTGTCAAAGCCATGGGCAACCTGCAGATCGACTTTGCCGACCCCTCCAGAGCGGA
CGACGCCAGGCAGCTATTTGCACTGTCCTGCACGCGTTCTGTCTTCACACTCGAAGATTTCGTTGGGGAC
TGGCGACAGACAGCCGGCTACAACCTGGACCAAGTCCTTGAACAGGGAGGTGTGTCCAGTTTGTTTCAGA
ATCTCGGGGTGTCCGTAACTCCGATCCAAAGGATTGTCCTGAGCGGTGAAAATGGGCTGAAGATCGACAT
CCATGTCATCATCCCGTATGAAGGTCTGAGCGGCGACCAAATGGGCCAGATCGAAAAAATTTTTAAGGTG
GTGTACCCTGTGGATGATCATCACTTTAAGGTGATCCTGCACTATGGCACACTGGTAATCGACGGGGTTA
CGCCGAACATGATCGACTATTTCGGACGGCCGTATGAAGGCATCGCCGTGTTCGACGGCAAAAAGATCAC
TGTAACAGGGACCCTGTGGAACGGCAACAAAATTATCGACGAGCGCCTGATCAACCCCGACGGCTCCCTG
CTGTTCCGAGTAACCATCAACGGAGTGACCGGCTGGCGGCTGTGCGAACGCATTCTGGCCACCGGTGAGG
AGCAAGGCGTGCTCCCTGATGACCTGTCCGGCGTCATCCGGAGGCTCTGGGCTGACCATGGTGTGCAGGC
CTGCTTTGGCCGCTCAAGGGAATACCAGCTCAACGACTCAGCTGCCTACTACCTGAACGACCTGGAGCGT
ATTGCACAGAGTGACTACATCCCCACACAGCAAGATGTGCTACGGACCCGCGTAAAGACCACGGGGATCG
TGGAGACACACTTCACCTTCAAGGACCTACACTTCAAGATGTTTGATGTGGGTGGTCAGCGGTCTGAGCG
GAAGAAGTGGATCCACTGCTTTGAGGGCGTCACAGCCATCATCTTCTGCGTAGCCTTGAGCGCCTATGAC
TTGGTGCTAGCTGAGGACGAGGAGATGAACCGCATGCATGAGAGCATGAAGCTATTCGATAGCATCTGCA
ACAACAAGTGGTTCACAGACACGTCCATCATCCTCTTCCTCAACAAGAAGGACCTGTTTGAGGAGAAGAT
CACACACAGTCCCCTGACCATCTGCTTCCCTGAGTACACAGGGGCCAACAAATATGATGAGGCAGCCAGC
TACATCCAGAGTAAGTTTGAGGACCTGAATAAGCGCAAAGACACCAAGGAGATCTACACGCACTTCACGT
GCGCCACCGACACCAAGAACGTGCAGTTCGTGTTTGACGCCGTCACCGATGTCATCATCAAGAACAACCT
GAAGGACTGCGGCCTCTTCTGAGCTTCTAGAGGGCCGCGACTCTAGATCATAATCAGCCATACCACATTT
GTAGAGGTTTTACTTGCTTTAAAAAACCTCCCACACCTCCCCCTGAACCTGAAACATAAAATGAATGCAA
TTGTTGTTGTTAACTTGTTTATTGCAGCTTATAATGGTTACAAATAAAGCAATAGCATCACAAATTTCAC
AAATAAAGCATTTTTTTCACTGCATTCTAGTTGTGGTTTGTCCAAACTCATCAATGTATCTTAAGGCGTA
AATTGTAAGCGTTAATATTTTGTTAAAATTCGCGTTAAATTTTTGTTAAATCAGCTCATTTTTTAACCAA
TAGGCCGAAATCGGCAAAATCCCTTATAAATCAAAAGAATAGACCGAGATAGGGT
[37 nt withheld, positions 5241-5277]
AAAGAACGTGGACTCCAACGTCAAAGG
[49 nt withheld, positions 5305-5353]
T
[91 nt withheld, positions 5355-5445]
G
[124 nt withheld, positions 5447-5570]
CAGGTGGCACTTTTCGGGGAAATGTGCGCGGAACCCCTATTTGTTTATTTTTCTAAATACATTCAAATAT
GTATCCGCTCATGAGACAATAACCCTGATAAATGCTTCAATAATATTGAAAAAGGAAGAGTCCTGAGGCG
GAAAGAACCAGCTGTGGAATGTGTGTCAGTTAGGGTGTGGAAAGTCCCCAGGCTCCCCAGCAGGCAGAAG
TATGCAAAGCATGCATCTCAATTAGTCAGCAACCAGGTGTGGAAAGTCCCCAGGCTCCCCAGCAGGCAGA
AGTATGCAAAGCATGCATCTCAATTAGTCAGCAACCATAGTCCCGCCCCTAACTCCGCCCATCCCGCCCC
TAACTCCGCCCAGTTCCGCCCATTCTCCGCCCCATGGCTGACTAATTTTTTTTATTTATGCAGAGGCCGA
GGCCGCCTCGGCCTCTGAGCTATTCCAGAAGTAGTGAGGAGGCTTTTTTGGAGGCCTAGGCTTTTGCAAA
GATCGATCAAGAGACAGGATGAGGATCGTTTCGCATGATTGAACAAGATGGATTGCACGCAGGTTCTCCG
GCCGCTTGGGTGGAGAGGCTATTCGGCTATGACTGGGCACAACAGACAATCGGCTGCTCTGATGCCGCCG
TGTTCCGGCTGTCAGCGCAGGGGCGCCCGGTTCTTTTTGTCAAGACCGACCTGTCCGGTGCCCTGAATGA
ACTGCAAGACGAGGCAGCGCGGCTATCGTGGCTGGCCACGACGGGCGTTCCTTGCGCAGCTGTGCTCGAC
GTTGTCACTGAAGCGGGAAGGGACTGGCTGCTATTGGGCGAAGTGCCGGGGCAGGATCTCCTGTCATCTC
ACCTTGCTCCTGCCGAGAAAGTATCCATCATGGCTGATGCAATGCGGCGGCTGCATACGCTTGATCCGGC
TACCTGCCCATTCGACCACCAAGCGAAACATCGCATCGAGCGAGCACGTACTCGGATGGAAGCCGGTCTT
GTCGATCAGGATGATCTGGACGAAGAGCATCAGGGGCTCGCGCCAGCCGAACTGTTCGCCAGGCTCAAGG
CGAGCATGCCCGACGGCGAGGATCTCGTCGTGACCCATGGCGATGCCTGCTTGCCGAATATCATGGTGGA
AAATGGCCGCTTTTCTGGATTCATCGACTGTGGCCGGCTGGGTGTGGCGGACCGCTATCAGGACATAGCG
TTGGCTACCCGTGATATTGCTGAAGAGCTTGGCGGCGAATGGGCTGACCGCTTCCTCGTGCTTTACGGTA
TCGCCGCTCCCGATTCGCAGCGCATCGCCTTCTATCGCCTTCTTGACGAGTTCTTCTGAGCGGGACTCTG
GGGTTCGAAATGACCGACCAAGCGACGCCCAACCTGCCATCACGAGATTTCGATTCCACCGCCGCCTTCT
ATGAAAGGTTGGGCTTCGGAATCGTTTTCCGGGACGCCGGCTGGATGATCCTCCAGCGCGGGGATCTCAT
GCTGGAGTTCTTCGCCCACCCTAGGGGGAGGCTAACTGAAACACGGAAGGAGACAATACCGGAAGGAACC
CGCGCTATGACGGCAATAAAAAGACAGAATAAAACGCACGGTGTTGGGTCGTTTGTTCATAAACGCGGGG
TTCGGTCCCAGGGCTGGCACTCTGTCGATACCCCACCGAGACCCCATTGGGGCCAATACGCCCGCGTTTC
TTCCTTTTCCCCACCCCACCCCCCAAGTTCGGGTGAAGGCCCAGGGCTCGCAGCCAACGTCGGGGCGGCA
GGCCCTGCCATAGCCTCAGGTTACTCATATATACTTTAGATTGATTTAAAACTTCATTTTTAATTTAAAA
GGATCTAGGTGAAGATCCTTTTTGATAATCTCATGACCAAAATCCCTTAACGTGAGTTTTCGTTCCACTG
AGCGTCAGACCCCGTAGAAAAGATCAAAGGATCTTCTTGAGATCCTTTTTTTCTGCGCGTAATCTGCTGC
TTGCAAACAAAAAAACCACCGCTACCAGCGGTGGTTTGTTTGCCGGATCAAGAGCTACCAACTCTTTTTC
CGAAGGTAACTGGCTTCAGCAGAGCGCAGATACCAAATACTGTTCTTCTAGTGTAGCCGTAGTTAGGCCA
CCACTTCAAGAACTCTGTAGCACCGCCTACATACCTCGCTCTGCTAATCCTGTTACCAGTGGCTGCTGCC
AGTGGCGATAAGTCGTGTCTTACCGGGTTGGACTCAAGACGATAGTTACCGGATAAGGCGCAGCGGTCGG
GCTGAACGGGGGGTTCGTGCACACAGCCCAGCTTGGAGCGAACGACCTACACCGAACTGAGATACCTACA
GCGTGAGCTATGAGAAAGCGCCACGCTTCCCGAAGGGAGAAAGGCGGACAGGTATCCGGTAAGCGGCAGG
GTCGGAACAGGAGAGCGCACGAGGGAGCTTCCAGGGGGAAACGCCTGGTATCTTTATAGTCCTGTCGGGT
TTCGCCACCTCTGACTTGAGCGTCGATTTTTGTGATGCTCGTCAGGGGGGCGGAGCCTATGGAAAAACGC
CAGCAACGCGGCCTTTTTACGGTTCCTGGCCTTTTGCTGGCCTTTTGCTCACATGTTCTTTCCTGCGTTA
TCCCCTGATTCTGTGGATAACCGTATTACCGCCATGCATTAGTTATTAATAGTAATCAATTACGGGGTCA
TTAGTTCATAGCCCATATATGGAGTTCCG
